LOCUS       Exported 7157 bp ds-DNA circular SYN 13-MAY-2021
DEFINITION  MoClo Level 1 luciferase reporter.
ACCESSION   .
VERSION     .
KEYWORDS    pEPYC1CB0473
SOURCE      synthetic DNA construct
  ORGANISM  synthetic DNA construct
REFERENCE   1 (bases 1 to 7157)
  AUTHORS   Cai YM, Kallam K, Tidd H, Gendarini G, Salzman A, Patron NJ
  TITLE     Rational design of minimal synthetic promoters for plants.
  JOURNAL   Nucleic Acids Res. 2020 Aug 28. pii: 5897334. doi:
            10.1093/nar/gkaa682.
  PUBMED    32856047
REFERENCE   2 (bases 1 to 7157)
  AUTHORS   .
  TITLE     Direct Submission
  JOURNAL   Exported May 13, 2021 from SnapGene Server 1.1.58
            http://www.snapgene.com
FEATURES             Location/Qualifiers
     source          1..7157
                     /organism="synthetic DNA construct"
                     /mol_type="other DNA"
     misc_feature    42..66
                     /label=RB T-DNA repeat
                     /note="right border repeat from nopaline C58 T-DNA"
     CDS             complement(222..1370)
                     /codon_start=1
                     /product="trans-acting replication protein that binds to
                     and activates oriV"
                     /label=trfA
                     /translation="MNRTFDRKAYRQELIDAGFSAEDAETIASRTVMRAPRETFQSVGS
                     MVQQATAKIERDSVQLAPPALPAPSAAVERSRRLEQEAAGLAKSMTIDTRGTMTTKKRK
                     TAGEDLAKQVSEAKQAALLKHTKQQIKEMQLSLFDIAPWPDTMRAMPNDTARSALFTTR
                     NKKIPREALQNKVIFHVNKDVKITYTGVELRADDDELVWQQVLEYAKRTPIGEPITFTF
                     YELCQDLGWSINGRYYTKAEECLSRLQATAMGFTSDRVGHLESVSLLHRFRVLDRGKKT
                     SRCQVLIDEEIVVLFAGDHYTKFIWEKYRKLSPTARRMFDYFSSHREPYPLKLETFRLM
                     CGSDSTRVKKWREQVGEACEELRGSGLVEHAWVNDDLVHCKR"
     rep_origin      complement(1706..2294)
                     /direction=LEFT
                     /label=ori
                     /note="high-copy-number ColE1/pMB1/pBR322/pUC origin of
                     replication"
     primer_bind     complement(1786..1805)
                     /label=pBR322ori-F
                     /note="pBR322 origin, forward primer"
     CDS             complement(2465..3325)
                     /codon_start=1
                     /gene="bla"
                     /product="beta-lactamase"
                     /label=AmpR
                     /note="confers resistance to ampicillin, carbenicillin, and
                     related antibiotics"
                     /translation="MSIQHFRVALIPFFAAFCLPVFAHPETLVKVKDAEDQLGARVGYI
                     ELDLNSGKILESFRPEERFPMMSTFKVLLCGAVLSRIDAGQEQLGRRIHYSQNDLVEYS
                     PVTEKHLTDGMTVRELCSAAITMSDNTAANLLLTTIGGPKELTAFLHNMGDHVTRLDRW
                     EPELNEAIPNDERDTTMPVAMATTLRKLLTGELLTLASRQQLIDWMEADKVAGPLLRSA
                     LPAGWFIADKSGAGERGSRGIIAALGPDGKPSRIVVIYTTGSQATMDERNRQIAEIGAS
                     LIKHW"
     primer_bind     3088..3107
                     /label=Amp-R
                     /note="Ampicillin resistance gene, reverse primer"
     promoter        complement(3326..3430)
                     /gene="bla"
                     /label=AmpR promoter
     rep_origin      3517..4148
                     /label=oriV
                     /note="incP origin of replication"
     misc_feature    4240..4264
                     /label=LB T-DNA repeat
                     /note="left border repeat from nopaline C58 T-DNA"
     misc_feature    4639..4694
                     /label=TMV Omega
                     /note="translational enhancer from the tobacco mosaic virus
                     5'-leader sequence (Gallie et al., 1988)"
     CDS             4696..6345
                     /codon_start=1
                     /gene="luc+"
                     /product="firefly luciferase"
                     /label=luciferase
                     /note="enhanced luc+ version of the luciferase gene"
                     /translation="MEDAKNIKKGPAPFYPLEDGTAGEQLHKAMKRYALVPGTIAFTDA
                     HIEVDITYAEYFEMSVRLAEAMKRYGLNTNHRIVVCSENSLQFFMPVLGALFIGVAVAP
                     ANDIYNERELLNSMGISQPTVVFVSKKGLQKILNVQKKLPIIQKIIIMDSKTDYQGFQS
                     MYTFVTSHLPPGFNEYDFVPESFDRDKTIALIMNSSGSTGLPKGVALPHRTACVRFSHA
                     RDPIFGNQIIPDTAILSVVPFHHGFGMFTTLGYLICGFRVVLMYRFEEELFLRSLQDYK
                     IQSALLVPTLFSFFAKSTLIDKYDLSNLHEIASGGAPLSKEVGEAVAKRFHLPGIRQGY
                     GLTETTSAILITPEGDDKPGAVGKVVPFFEAKVVDLDTGKTLGVNQRGELCVRGPMIMS
                     GYVNNPEATNALIDKDGWLHSGDIAYWDEDEHFFIVDRLKSLIKYKGYQVAPAELESIL
                     LQHPNIFDAGVAGLPDDDAGELPAAVVVLEHGKTMTEKEIVDYVASQVTTAKKLRGGVV
                     FVDEVPKGLTGKLDARKIREILIKAKKGGKIAV"
     primer_bind     complement(4762..4780)
                     /label=LucNrev
                     /note="Firefly luciferase, reverse primer"
     CDS             6409..6432
                     /codon_start=1
                     /product="FLAG(R) epitope tag, followed by an enterokinase
                     cleavage site"
                     /label=FLAG
                     /translation="DYKDDDDK"
     terminator      6443..7150
                     /label=OCS terminator
                     /note="octopine synthase terminator"
ORIGIN
        1 gcaattgtct tctgcacgaa gtggtttaaa ctatcagtgt ttgacaggat atattggcgg
       61 gtaaacctaa gagaaaagag cgtttattag aataatcgga tatttaaaag ggcgtgaaaa
      121 ggtttatccg ttcgtccatt tgtatgtgca tgccaaccac agggttcccc agatcaggcg
      181 ctggctgctg aacccccagc cggaactgac cccacaaggc cctagcgttt gcaatgcacc
      241 aggtcatcat tgacccaggc gtgttccacc aggccgctgc ctcgcaactc ttcgcaggct
      301 tcgccgacct gctcgcgcca cttcttcacg cgggtggaat ccgatccgca catgaggcgg
      361 aaggtttcca gcttgagcgg gtacggctcc cggtgcgagc tgaaatagtc gaacatccgt
      421 cgggccgtcg gcgacagctt gcggtacttc tcccatatga atttcgtgta gtggtcgcca
      481 gcaaacagca cgacgatttc ctcgtcgatc aggacctggc aacgggacgt tttcttgcca
      541 cggtccagga cgcggaagcg gtgcagcagc gacaccgatt ccaggtgccc aacgcggtcg
      601 gacgtgaagc ccatcgccgt cgcctgtagg cgcgacaggc attcctcggc cttcgtgtaa
      661 taccggccat tgatcgacca gcccaggtcc tggcaaagct cgtagaacgt gaaggtgatc
      721 ggctcgccga taggggtgcg cttcgcgtac tccaacacct gctgccacac cagttcgtca
      781 tcgtcggccc gcagctcgac gccggtgtag gtgatcttca cgtccttgtt gacgtggaaa
      841 atgaccttgt tttgcagcgc ctcgcgcggg attttcttgt tgcgcgtggt gaacagggca
      901 gagcgggccg tgtcgtttgg catcgctcgc atcgtgtccg gccacggcgc aatatcgaac
      961 aaggaaagct gcatttcctt gatctgctgc ttcgtgtgtt tcagcaacgc ggcctgcttg
     1021 gcctcgctga cctgttttgc caggtcctcg ccggcggttt ttcgcttctt ggtcgtcata
     1081 gttcctcgcg tgtcgatggt catcgacttc gccaaacctg ccgcctcctg ttcaagacga
     1141 cgcgaacgct ccacggcggc cgatggcgcg ggcagggcag ggggagccag ttgcacgctg
     1201 tcgcgctcga tcttggccgt agcttgctgg accatcgagc cgacggactg gaaggtttcg
     1261 cggggcgcac gcatgacggt gcggcttgcg atggtttcgg catcctcggc ggaaaacccc
     1321 gcgtcgatca gttcttgcct gtatgccttc cggtcaaacg tccgattcat tcaccctcct
     1381 tgcgggattg ccccgactca cgccggggca atgtgccctt attcctgatt tgacccgcct
     1441 ggtgccttgg tgtccagata atccacctta tcggcaatga agtcggtccc gtagaccgtc
     1501 tggccgtcct tctcgtactt ggtattccga atcttgccct gcacgaatac cagcgacccc
     1561 ttgcccaaat acttgccgtg ggcctcggcc tgagagccaa aacacttgat gcggaagaag
     1621 tcggtgcgct cctgcttgtc gccggcatcg ttgcgccaca tctaggatct gccaggaacc
     1681 gtaaaaaggc cgcgttgctg gcgtttttcc ataggctccg cccccctgac gagcatcaca
     1741 aaaatcgacg ctcaagtcag aggtggcgaa acccgacagg actataaaga taccaggcgt
     1801 ttccccctgg aagctccctc gtgcgctctc ctgttccgac cctgccgctt accggatacc
     1861 tgtccgcctt tctcccttcg ggaagcgtgg cgctttctca tagctcacgc tgtaggtatc
     1921 tcagttcggt gtaggtcgtt cgctccaagc tgggctgtgt gcacgaaccc cccgttcagc
     1981 ccgaccgctg cgccttatcc ggtaactatc gtcttgagtc caacccggta agacacgact
     2041 tatcgccact ggcagcagcc actggtaaca ggattagcag agcgaggtat gtaggcggtg
     2101 ctacagagtt cttgaagtgg tggcctaact acggctacac tagaagaaca gtatttggta
     2161 tctgcgctct gctgaagcca gttaccttcg gaaaaagagt tggtagctct tgatccggca
     2221 aacaaaccac cgctggtagc ggtggttttt ttgtttgcaa gcagcagatt acgcgcagaa
     2281 aaaaaggatc tcaagaagat cctttgatct tttctacggg gtctgacgct cagtggaacg
     2341 aaaactcacg ttaagggatt ttggtcatga gattatcaaa aaggatcttc acctagatcc
     2401 ttttaaatta aaaatgaagt tttaaatcaa tctaaagtat atatgagtaa acttggtctg
     2461 acagttacca atgcttaatc agtgaggcac ctatctcagc gatctgtcta tttcgttcat
     2521 ccatagttgc ctgactcccc gtcgtgtaga taactacgat acgggagggc ttaccatctg
     2581 gccccagtgc tgcaatgata ccgcgagaac cacgctcacc ggctccagat ttatcagcaa
     2641 taaaccagcc agccggaagg gccgagcgca gaagtggtcc tgcaacttta tccgcctcca
     2701 tccagtctat taattgttgc cgggaagcta gagtaagtag ttcgccagtt aatagtttgc
     2761 gcaacgttgt tgccattgct acaggcatcg tggtgtcacg ctcgtcgttt ggtatggctt
     2821 cattcagctc cggttcccaa cgatcaaggc gagttacatg atcccccatg ttgtgcaaaa
     2881 aagcggttag ctccttcggt cctccgatcg ttgtcagaag taagttggcc gcagtgttat
     2941 cactcatggt tatggcagca ctgcataatt ctcttactgt catgccatcc gtaagatgct
     3001 tttctgtgac tggtgagtac tcaaccaagt cattctgaga atagtgtatg cggcgaccga
     3061 gttgctcttg cccggcgtca atacgggata ataccgcgcc acatagcaga actttaaaag
     3121 tgctcatcat tggaaaacgt tcttcggggc gaaaactctc aaggatctta ccgctgttga
     3181 gatccagttc gatgtaaccc actcgtgcac ccaactgatc ttcagcatct tttactttca
     3241 ccagcgtttc tgggtgagca aaaacaggaa ggcaaaatgc cgcaaaaaag ggaataaggg
     3301 cgacacggaa atgttgaata ctcatactct tcctttttca atattattga agcatttatc
     3361 aaggttattg tctcatgagc ggatacatat ttgaatgtat ttagaaaaat aaacaaatag
     3421 gggttccgcg cacgaattgg ccagcgctgc catttttggg gtgaggccgt tcgcggccga
     3481 ggggcgcagc ccctgggggg atgggaggcc cgcgttagcg ggccgggagg gttcgagaag
     3541 ggggggcacc ccccttcggc gtgcgcggtc acgcgcacag ggcgcagccc tggttaaaaa
     3601 caaggtttat aaatattggt ttaaaagcag gttaaaagac aggttagcgg tggccgaaaa
     3661 acgggcggaa acccttgcaa atgctggatt ttctgcctgt ggacagcccc tcaaatgtca
     3721 ataggtgcgc ccctcatctg tcagcactct gcccctcaag tgtcaaggat cgcgcccctc
     3781 atctgtcagt agtcgcgccc ctcaagtgtc aataccgcag ggcacttatc cccaggcttg
     3841 tccacatcat ctgtgggaaa ctcgcgtaaa atcaggcgtt ttcgccgatt tgcgaggctg
     3901 gccagctcca cgtcgccggc cgaaatcgag cctgcccctc atctgtcaac gccgcgccgg
     3961 gtgagtcggc ccctcaagtg tcaacgtccg cccctcatct gtcagtgagg gccaagtttt
     4021 ccgcgaggta tccacaacgc cggcggccgc ggtgtctcgc acacggcttc gacggcgttt
     4081 ctggcgcgtt tgcagggcca tagacggccg ccagcccagc ggcgagggca accagcccgg
     4141 tgagcgtcgc aaaggagatc ctgatctgac tgatgggctg cctgtatcga gtggtgattt
     4201 tgtgccgagc tgccggtcgg ggagctgttg gctggctggt ggcaggatat attgtggtgt
     4261 aaacaaattg acgcttagac aacttaataa cacattgcgg acgtttttaa tgtactgggg
     4321 tggatgcagt gggccccact ctgtgaagac aatgccgaat tcggatccgg agggaggcgt
     4381 gtcgttttag tgaggtcaga agatcaaagg gctagctagg aggaatgacg taagccatga
     4441 cgtctaccga tgctgatctt gccaaaaatg tcaaagatac gactgttatg cccaattagg
     4501 ttgcaaatat ttcttgtgac cactatgccc aattaggttc tgacgtaagg gatgacgcac
     4561 aggaggaccg actatataag gttttgctat tcattgaaag cagtagtgac tgatttgtat
     4621 atatactgta tttttacaac aattaccaac aacaacaaac aacaaacaac attacaatta
     4681 ctatttacaa ttacaatgga ggacgccaaa aacataaaga aaggcccggc gccattctat
     4741 ccgctggaag atggaaccgc tggagagcaa ctgcataagg ctatgaagag atacgccctg
     4801 gttcctggaa caattgcttt tacagatgca catatcgagg tggacatcac ttacgctgag
     4861 tacttcgaaa tgtccgttcg gttggcagaa gctatgaaac gatatgggct gaatacaaat
     4921 cacagaatcg tcgtatgcag tgaaaactct cttcaattct ttatgccggt gttgggcgcg
     4981 ttatttatcg gagttgcagt tgcgcccgcg aacgacattt ataatgaacg tgaattgctc
     5041 aacagtatgg gcatttcgca gcctaccgtg gtgttcgttt ccaaaaaggg gttgcaaaaa
     5101 attttgaacg tgcaaaaaaa gctcccaatc atccaaaaaa ttattatcat ggattctaaa
     5161 acggattacc agggatttca gtcgatgtac acgttcgtca catctcatct acctcccggt
     5221 tttaatgaat acgattttgt gccagagtcc ttcgataggg acaagacaat tgcactgatc
     5281 atgaactcct ctggatctac tggtctgcct aaaggtgtcg ctctgcctca tagaactgcc
     5341 tgcgtgagat tctcgcatgc cagagatcct atttttggca atcaaatcat tccggatact
     5401 gcgattttaa gtgttgttcc attccatcac ggttttggaa tgtttactac actcggatat
     5461 ttgatatgtg gatttcgagt cgtcttaatg tatagatttg aagaagaact gtttctgagg
     5521 agccttcagg attacaagat tcaaagtgcg ctgctggtgc caaccctatt ctccttcttc
     5581 gccaaaagca ctctgattga caaatacgat ttatctaatt tacacgaaat tgcttctggt
     5641 ggcgctcccc tctctaagga agtcggggaa gcggttgcca agaggttcca tctgccaggt
     5701 atcaggcaag gatatgggct cactgagact acatcagcta ttctgattac acccgagggg
     5761 gatgataaac cgggcgcggt cggtaaagtt gttccatttt ttgaagcgaa ggttgtggat
     5821 ctggataccg ggaaaacgct gggcgttaat caaagaggcg aactgtgtgt gagaggtcct
     5881 atgattatgt ccggttatgt aaacaatccg gaagcgacca acgccttgat tgacaaggat
     5941 ggatggctac attctggaga catagcttac tgggacgagg acgaacactt cttcatcgtt
     6001 gaccgcctga agtctctgat taagtacaaa ggctatcagg tggctcccgc tgaattggaa
     6061 tccatcttgc tccaacaccc caacatcttc gacgcaggtg tcgcaggtct gcccgacgat
     6121 gacgccggtg aacttcccgc cgccgttgtt gttttggagc acggaaagac gatgacggaa
     6181 aaagagatcg tggattacgt cgccagtcaa gtaacaaccg cgaaaaagtt gcgcggagga
     6241 gttgtgtttg tggacgaagt accgaaaggt cttaccggaa aactcgacgc aagaaaaatc
     6301 agagagatcc tcataaaggc caagaagggc ggaaagatcg ccgtgggttc ggattataag
     6361 gaccatgacg gagactataa ggaccatgac ctcgacgctg cagcagcgga ttataaggac
     6421 gatgacgata agtgagcttg tcctgcttta atgagatatg cgagaagcct atgatcgcat
     6481 gatatttgct ttcaattctg ttgtgcacgt tgtaaaaaac ctgagcatgt gtagctcaga
     6541 tccttaccgc cggtttcggt tcattctaat gaatatatca cccgttacta tcgtattttt
     6601 atgaataata ttctccgttc aatttactga ttgtacccta ctacttatat gtacaatatt
     6661 aaaatgaaaa caatatattg tgctgaatag gtttatagcg acatctatga tagagcgcca
     6721 caataacaaa caattgcgtt ttattattac aaatccaatt ttaaaaaaag cggcagaacc
     6781 ggtcaaacct aaaagactga ttacataaat cttattcaaa tttcaaaagt gccccagggg
     6841 ctagtatcta cgacacaccg agcggcgaac taataacgct cactgaaggg aactccggtt
     6901 ccccgccggc gcgcatgggt gagattcctt gaagttgagt attggccgtc cgctctaccg
     6961 aaagttacgg gcaccattca acccggtcca gcacggcggc cgggtaaccg acttgctgcc
     7021 ccgagaatta tgcagcattt ttttggtgta tgtgggcccc aaatgaagtg caggtcaaac
     7081 cttgacagtg acgacaaatc gttgggcggg tccagggcga attttgcgac aacatgtcga
     7141 ggctcagcag gaccgct
//
